Addgene plasmid #61659: SNAP-EF(N)-5nmSAH-GFP(1-10)
Purpose: 5nm SAH scaffold with EF Hand and split GFP attachment sites
Depositing lab: Kristen Verhey. Depositing organization: University of Michigan. Publication: A method for multiprotein assembly in cells reveals independent action of kinesins in complex. Norris SR, Soppina V, Dizaji AS, Schimert KI, Sept D, Cai D, Sivaramakrishnan S, Verhey KJ. J Cell Biol. 2014 Nov 10;207(3):393-406. doi: 10.1083/jcb.201407086. Epub 2014 Nov 3. PubMed 25365993.
Backbone
  Vector backbone: C1
  Backbone manufacturer: Clontech
  Backbone size w/o insert (bp): 4013
  Total vector size (bp): 5577
  Vector type: Mammalian Expression
Growth in bacteria
  Bacterial resistance: Kanamycin, 50 μg/mL
  Growth temperature: 37°C
  Growth strain: DH5alpha
  Copy number: High Copy
Gene/Insert
  Gene/Insert name: SNAP-EF(N)-5nmSAH-GFP(1-10)
  Insert size (bp): 1641
Terms and licenses: Academic/Nonprofit Terms; Industry Terms: Not Available to Industry
Depositor comments: GFP(1-10) sequence provided by F Pinaud [(2011) PNAS 108:E301-E210] based on work in the lab of G Waldo engineering the split GFP to function as a self assembling bipartite protein [Cabantous et al. (2005) Nat Biotechnol 23:102–107].
How to cite: SNAP-EF(N)-5nmSAH-GFP(1-10) was a gift from Kristen Verhey (Addgene plasmid # 61659 ; http://n2t.net/addgene:61659 ; RRID:Addgene_61659)
