[The description below was written by a language model from this plasmid's Addgene catalogue record and pLannotate feature annotations shown in this document.]
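Description:
SNAP-EF(N)-5nmSAH-GFP(1-10) is a 5,577 bp mammalian expression plasmid built on the Clontech C1 backbone. It is maintained in E. coli at high copy through a ColE1/pUC-type origin and also carries an f1 phage origin. Selection relies on a single Tn5 aminoglycoside phosphotransferase gene (NeoR/KanR). This gene sits behind tandem bacterial (bla-type) and SV40 early promoters and ends in an HSV TK polyadenylation signal, so it gives kanamycin resistance in bacteria and can give G418 resistance in transfected mammalian cells.

The payload is a single fusion open reading frame of about 1.6 kb, driven by the human CMV immediate-early enhancer and promoter and terminated by the SV40 poly(A) signal. The first module is annotated as human MGMT. This corresponds to the SNAP tag, an engineered alkylguanine-DNA alkyltransferase derivative that can be labelled covalently with benzylguanine-linked dyes. Next comes a fragment matching porcine S100G (calbindin-type), which is the N-terminal EF-hand half named in the construct title. The stretch of roughly 120 bp between this fragment and the next feature is unannotated, and from the name it presumably encodes the 5 nm single alpha-helix (SAH) spacer. The frame ends with GFP(1-10), the first ten β-strands of superfolder GFP, which becomes fluorescent only when it is complemented by the GFP11 strand.

According to the record, the encoded protein is a rigid scaffold with two orthogonal self-assembling attachment sites, a split EF hand and a split GFP, held a defined distance apart. Partner proteins carrying the complementary halves can therefore be assembled on it inside cells. The associated publication used the system to study kinesin motors acting together in a complex.
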