Features (pLannotate 1.2.2; 16 found; start..end, strand, type, name):
     61..364     +  enhancer       CMV enhancer: human cytomegalovirus immediate early enhancer
    365..568     +  promoter       CMV promoter: human cytomegalovirus (CMV) immediate early promoter
    613..1233    +  CDS            MGMT: MGMT_HUMAN - Experimental evidence at protein level: Swiss-Prot protein existence level 1. Involved in the cellular defense against the biological effects of O6-methylguanine (O6-MeG) and O4-methylthymine (O4-MeT) in DNA. Repairs the methylated nucleobase in DNA by stoichiometrically transferring the methyl group to a cysteine residue in the enzyme. This is a suicide reaction: the enzyme is irreversibly inactivated. From Homo sapiens (Human).
   1264..1446    +  CDS            S100G (fragment): S100G_PIG - Also known as CALB3, S100D. Experimental evidence at protein level: Swiss-Prot protein existence level 1. From Sus scrofa (Pig).
   1567..2208    +  CDS            GFP(1-10): fragment of superfolder GFP consisting of the first 10 β-strands associates with GFP11, the 11th β-strand, to reconstitute fluorescent GFP (Cabantous et al., 2005; Kamiyama et al., 2016)
   2213..2241    +  misc_feature   MCS (fragment): multiple cloning site
   2258..2342    +  CDS            large T antigen (fragment): large T antigen from SV40 (simian virus 40)
   2365..2486    +  polyA_signal   SV40 poly(A) signal: SV40 polyadenylation signal
   2520..2948    -  rep_origin     f1 ori (sequence partly withheld): f1 bacteriophage origin of replication; arrow indicates direction of (+) strand synthesis
   2975..3079    +  promoter       AmpR promoter: bla
   3081..3438    +  promoter       SV40 promoter: SV40 enhancer and early promoter
   3473..4267    +  CDS            NeoR/KanR: aminoglycoside phosphotransferase from Tn5; aph(3')-II (or nptII); confers resistance to neomycin, kanamycin, and G418 (Geneticin®)
   4288..4440    +  CDS            ble (fragment): BLE_KLEPN - Experimental evidence at protein level: Swiss-Prot protein existence level 1. Binding protein with a strong affinity to the bleomycin family of antibiotics. Binds to CL990; an antimitotic-antibiotic compound. From Klebsiella pneumoniae.
   4499..4546    +  polyA_signal   HSV TK poly(A) signal: herpes simplex virus thymidine kinase polyadenylation signal (Cole and Stacy, 1985)
   4637..4653    -  polyA_signal   bGH poly(A) signal (fragment): bovine growth hormone polyadenylation signal
   4875..5463    +  rep_origin     ori: high-copy-number ColE1/pMB1/pBR322/pUC origin of replication
>Addgene plasmid #61659 | SNAP-EF(N)-5nmSAH-GFP(1-10) | depositor full sequence | sequence record 100661 | Full plasmid sequence
TAGTTATTAATAGTAATCAATTACGGGGTCATTAGTTCATAGCCCATATATGGAGTTCCGCGTTACATAA
CTTACGGTAAATGGCCCGCCTGGCTGACCGCCCAACGACCCCCGCCCATTGACGTCAATAATGACGTATG
TTCCCATAGTAACGCCAATAGGGACTTTCCATTGACGTCAATGGGTGGAGTATTTACGGTAAACTGCCCA
CTTGGCAGTACATCAAGTGTATCATATGCCAAGTACGCCCCCTATTGACGTCAATGACGGTAAATGGCCC
GCCTGGCATTATGCCCAGTACATGACCTTATGGGACTTTCCTACTTGGCAGTACATCTACGTATTAGTCA
TCGCTATTACCATGGTGATGCGGTTTTGGCAGTACATCAATGGGCGTGGATAGCGGTTTGACTCACGGGG
ATTTCCAAGTCTCCACCCCATTGACGTCAATGGGAGTTTGTTTTGGCACCAAAATCAACGGGACTTTCCA
AAATGTCGTAACAACTCCGCCCCATTGACGCAAATGGGCGGTAGGCGTGTACGGTGGGAGGTCTATATAA
GCAGAGCTGGTTTAGTGAACCGTCAGATCCGCTAGCGCTACCGGTCGCCACCATGGACAAGGATTGTGAA
ATGAAACGCACCACACTGGACAGCCCTTTGGGGAAGCTGGAGCTGTCTGGTTGTGAGCAGGGTCTGCACG
AAATAAAGCTCCTGGGCAAGGGGACGTCTGCAGCTGATGCCGTGGAGGTCCCAGCCCCCGCTGCGGTTCT
CGGAGGTCCGGAGCCCCTGATGCAATGCACAGCCTGGCTGAATGCCTATTTCCACCAGCCCGAGGCTATC
GAAGAGTTCCCCGTGCCGGCTCTTCACCATCCCGTTTTCCAGCAAGAGTCGTTCACCAGACAGGTGTTAT
GGAAGCTGCTGAAGGTTGTGAAATTCGGAGAAGTGATTTCTTACCAGCAATTAGCAGCCCTGGCAGGCAA
CCCCGCAGCCACGGCAGCAGTGGGAGGAGCAATGAGAGGCAATCCTGTCCCTATCCTGATCCCGTGCCAC
AGAGTGGTCTGCAGCAGCGGAGCCGTGGGCGGTTACGAGGGTGGACTGGCCGTGAAGGAATGGCTTCTGG
CCCATGAAGGCCATCGGTTGGGGAAGCCAGGCTTGGGAGGGAGCTCAGGTCTGGCAGGGGCCTGGCTCAA
GGGAGCGGGAGCTACCTCGGGCTCCCCGCCTGCTGGCCGAAACGTGTACAAGTCCGGAAGCGGTGGATCA
GGCGCTAGCATGAAATCCCCGGAAGAACTCAAAGGAATCTTTGAAAAGTACGCCGCGAAGGAGGGGGACC
CCAACCAATTGTCGAAGGAGGAGCTTAAACTGTTGCTTCAGACGGAGTTCCCTTCGCTGCTCAAGGGGAT
GGGTTCGGGGCTCGAGAGGGATCTGGGAAGCGGAGGAAGCGGAGAGGAGGAGGAGCGCCAGAAGCGCGAG
GAGGAGGAGCGCATCAAGCGCCTGGAGGAGCTGGAGGCGAAGCGCAAGGAGGAGGAGCGCAAGGGAAGCG
GAGGAAGCGGAAAGCTTGGATCCGGAATGTCCAAAGGAGAAGAACTGTTTACCGGTGTTGTGCCAATTTT
GGTTGAACTCGATGGTGATGTCAACGGACATAAGTTCTCAGTGAGAGGCGAAGGAGAAGGTGACGCCACC
ATTGGAAAATTGACTCTTAAATTCATCTGTACTACTGGTAAACTTCCTGTACCATGGCCGACTCTCGTAA
CAACGCTTACGTACGGAGTTCAGTGCTTTTCGAGATACCCAGACCATATGAAAAGACATGACTTTTTTAA
GTCGGCTATGCCTGAAGGTTACGTGCAAGAAAGAACAATTTCGTTCAAAGATGATGGAAAATATAAAACT
AGAGCAGTTGTTAAATTTGAAGGAGATACTTTGGTTAACCGCATTGAACTGAAAGGAACAGATTTTAAAG
AAGATGGTAATATTCTTGGACACAAACTCGAATACAATTTTAATAGTCATAACGTATACATCACTGCTGA
TAAGCAAAAGAACGGAATTAAAGCGAATTTCACAGTACGCCATAATGTAGAAGATGGCAGTGTTCAACTT
GCCGACCATTACCAACAAAACACCCCTATTGGAGACGGTCCGGTACTTCTTCCTGATAATCACTACCTCT
CAACACAAACAGTCCTGAGCAAAGATCCAAATGAAAAAGGAACAGTCGACGGTACCGCGGGCCCGGGATC
CACCGGATCTAGATAACTGATCATAATCAGCCATACCACATTTGTAGAGGTTTTACTTGCTTTAAAAAAC
CTCCCACACCTCCCCCTGAACCTGAAACATAAAATGAATGCAATTGTTGTTGTTAACTTGTTTATTGCAG
CTTATAATGGTTACAAATAAAGCAATAGCATCACAAATTTCACAAATAAAGCATTTTTTTCACTGCATTC
TAGTTGTGGTTTGTCCAAACTCATCAATGTATCTTAAGGCGTAAATTGTAAGCGTTAATATTTTGTTAAA
ATTCGCGTTAAATTTTTGTTAAATCAGCTCATTTTTTAACCAATAGGCCGAAATCGGCAAAATCCCTTAT
AAATCAAAAGAATAGACCGAGATAGGGT
[37 nt withheld, positions 2619-2655]
AAAGAACGTGGACTCCAACGTCAAAGG
[49 nt withheld, positions 2683-2731]
T
[91 nt withheld, positions 2733-2823]
G
[124 nt withheld, positions 2825-2948]
CAGGTGGCACTTTTCGGGGAAATGTGCGCGGAACCCCTATTTGTTTATTTTTCTAAATACATTCAAATAT
GTATCCGCTCATGAGACAATAACCCTGATAAATGCTTCAATAATATTGAAAAAGGAAGAGTCCTGAGGCG
GAAAGAACCAGCTGTGGAATGTGTGTCAGTTAGGGTGTGGAAAGTCCCCAGGCTCCCCAGCAGGCAGAAG
TATGCAAAGCATGCATCTCAATTAGTCAGCAACCAGGTGTGGAAAGTCCCCAGGCTCCCCAGCAGGCAGA
AGTATGCAAAGCATGCATCTCAATTAGTCAGCAACCATAGTCCCGCCCCTAACTCCGCCCATCCCGCCCC
TAACTCCGCCCAGTTCCGCCCATTCTCCGCCCCATGGCTGACTAATTTTTTTTATTTATGCAGAGGCCGA
GGCCGCCTCGGCCTCTGAGCTATTCCAGAAGTAGTGAGGAGGCTTTTTTGGAGGCCTAGGCTTTTGCAAA
GATCGATCAAGAGACAGGATGAGGATCGTTTCGCATGATTGAACAAGATGGATTGCACGCAGGTTCTCCG
GCCGCTTGGGTGGAGAGGCTATTCGGCTATGACTGGGCACAACAGACAATCGGCTGCTCTGATGCCGCCG
TGTTCCGGCTGTCAGCGCAGGGGCGCCCGGTTCTTTTTGTCAAGACCGACCTGTCCGGTGCCCTGAATGA
ACTGCAAGACGAGGCAGCGCGGCTATCGTGGCTGGCCACGACGGGCGTTCCTTGCGCAGCTGTGCTCGAC
GTTGTCACTGAAGCGGGAAGGGACTGGCTGCTATTGGGCGAAGTGCCGGGGCAGGATCTCCTGTCATCTC
ACCTTGCTCCTGCCGAGAAAGTATCCATCATGGCTGATGCAATGCGGCGGCTGCATACGCTTGATCCGGC
TACCTGCCCATTCGACCACCAAGCGAAACATCGCATCGAGCGAGCACGTACTCGGATGGAAGCCGGTCTT
GTCGATCAGGATGATCTGGACGAAGAGCATCAGGGGCTCGCGCCAGCCGAACTGTTCGCCAGGCTCAAGG
CGAGCATGCCCGACGGCGAGGATCTCGTCGTGACCCATGGCGATGCCTGCTTGCCGAATATCATGGTGGA
AAATGGCCGCTTTTCTGGATTCATCGACTGTGGCCGGCTGGGTGTGGCGGACCGCTATCAGGACATAGCG
TTGGCTACCCGTGATATTGCTGAAGAGCTTGGCGGCGAATGGGCTGACCGCTTCCTCGTGCTTTACGGTA
TCGCCGCTCCCGATTCGCAGCGCATCGCCTTCTATCGCCTTCTTGACGAGTTCTTCTGAGCGGGACTCTG
GGGTTCGAAATGACCGACCAAGCGACGCCCAACCTGCCATCACGAGATTTCGATTCCACCGCCGCCTTCT
ATGAAAGGTTGGGCTTCGGAATCGTTTTCCGGGACGCCGGCTGGATGATCCTCCAGCGCGGGGATCTCAT
GCTGGAGTTCTTCGCCCACCCTAGGGGGAGGCTAACTGAAACACGGAAGGAGACAATACCGGAAGGAACC
CGCGCTATGACGGCAATAAAAAGACAGAATAAAACGCACGGTGTTGGGTCGTTTGTTCATAAACGCGGGG
TTCGGTCCCAGGGCTGGCACTCTGTCGATACCCCACCGAGACCCCATTGGGGCCAATACGCCCGCGTTTC
TTCCTTTTCCCCACCCCACCCCCCAAGTTCGGGTGAAGGCCCAGGGCTCGCAGCCAACGTCGGGGCGGCA
GGCCCTGCCATAGCCTCAGGTTACTCATATATACTTTAGATTGATTTAAAACTTCATTTTTAATTTAAAA
GGATCTAGGTGAAGATCCTTTTTGATAATCTCATGACCAAAATCCCTTAACGTGAGTTTTCGTTCCACTG
AGCGTCAGACCCCGTAGAAAAGATCAAAGGATCTTCTTGAGATCCTTTTTTTCTGCGCGTAATCTGCTGC
TTGCAAACAAAAAAACCACCGCTACCAGCGGTGGTTTGTTTGCCGGATCAAGAGCTACCAACTCTTTTTC
CGAAGGTAACTGGCTTCAGCAGAGCGCAGATACCAAATACTGTCCTTCTAGTGTAGCCGTAGTTAGGCCA
CCACTTCAAGAACTCTGTAGCACCGCCTACATACCTCGCTCTGCTAATCCTGTTACCAGTGGCTGCTGCC
AGTGGCGATAAGTCGTGTCTTACCGGGTTGGACTCAAGACGATAGTTACCGGATAAGGCGCAGCGGTCGG
GCTGAACGGGGGGTTCGTGCACACAGCCCAGCTTGGAGCGAACGACCTACACCGAACTGAGATACCTACA
GCGTGAGCTATGAGAAAGCGCCACGCTTCCCGAAGGGAGAAAGGCGGACAGGTATCCGGTAAGCGGCAGG
GTCGGAACAGGAGAGCGCACGAGGGAGCTTCCAGGGGGAAACGCCTGGTATCTTTATAGTCCTGTCGGGT
TTCGCCACCTCTGACTTGAGCGTCGATTTTTGTGATGCTCGTCAGGGGGGCGGAGCCTATGGAAAAACGC
CAGCAACGCGGCCTTTTTACGGTTCCTGGCCTTTTGCTGGCCTTTTGCTCACATGTTCTTTCCTGCGTTA
TCCCCTGATTCTGTGGATAACCGTATTACCGCCATGCAT
