>Addgene plasmid #61659 | SNAP-EF(N)-5nmSAH-GFP(1-10) | addgene partial sequence | sequence record 102979 | CMV-F 5'-CGCAAATGGGCGGTAGGCGTG-3'
AGTGAACCGTCAGATCCGCTAGCGCTACCGGTCGCCACCATGGACAAGGATTGTGAAATGAAACGCACCA
CACTGGACAGCCCTTTGGGGAAGCTGGAGCTGTCTGGTTGTGAGCAGGGTCTGCACGAAATAAAGCTCCT
GGGCAAGGGGACGTCTGCAGCTGATGCCGTGGAGGTCCCAGCCCCCGCTGCGGTTCTCGGAGGTCCGGAG
CCCCTGATGCAATGCACAGCCTGGCTGAATGCCTATTTCCACCAGCCCGAGGCTATCGAAGAGTTCCCCG
TGCCGGCTCTTCACCATCCCGTTTTCCAGCAAGAGTCGTTCACCAGACAGGTGTTATGGAAGCTGCTGAA
GGTTGTGAAATTCGGAGAAGTGATTTCTTACCAGCAATTAGCAGCCCTGGCAGGCAACCCCGCAGCCACG
GCAGCAGTGGGAGGAGCAATGAGAGGCAATCCTGTCCCTATCCTGATCCCGTGCCACAGAGTGGTCTGCA
GCAGCGGAGCCGTGGGCGGTTACGAGGGTGGACTGGCCGTGAAGGAATGGCTTCTGGCCCATGAAGGCCA
TCGGTTGGGGAAGCCAGGCTTGGGAGGGAGCTCAGGTCTGGCAGGGGCCTGGCTCAAGGGAGCGGGAGCT
ACCTCGGGCTCCCCGCCTGCTGGCCGAAACGTGTACAAGTCCGGAAGCGGTGGATCAGGCGCTAGCATGA
AATCCCCGGAAGAACTCAAAGGAATCTTTGAAAAGTACGCCGCGAAGGA
