>Addgene plasmid #61659 | SNAP-EF(N)-5nmSAH-GFP(1-10) | addgene partial sequence | sequence record 102981 | SV40pA-R 5'-GAAATTTGTGATGCTATTGC-3'
GTTAACAACAACAATTGCATTCATTTTATGTTTCAGGTTCAGGGGGAGGTGTGGGAGGTTTTTTAAAGCA
AGTAAAACCTCTACAAATGTGGTATGGCTGATTATGATCAGTTATCTAGATCCGGTGGATCCCGGGCCCG
CGGTACCGTCGACTGTTCCTTTTTCATTTGGATCTTTGCTCAGGACTGTTTGTGTTGAGAGGTAGTGATT
ATCAGGAAGAAGTACCGGACCGTCTCCAATAGGGGTGTTTTGTTGGTAATGGTCGGCAAGTTGAACACTG
CCATCTTCTACATTATGGCGTACTGTGAAATTCGCTTTAATTCCGTTCTTTTGCTTATCAGCAGTGATGT
ATACGTTATGACTATTAAAATTGTATTCGAGTTTGTGTCCAAGAATATTACCATCTTCTTTAAAATCTGT
TCCTTTCAGTTCAATGCGGTTAACCAAAGTATCTCCTTCAAATTTAACAACTGCTCTAGTTTTATATTTT
CCATCATCTTTGAACGAAATTGTTCTTTCTTGCACGTAACCTTCAGGCATAGCCGACTTAAAAAAGTCAT
GTCTTTTCATATGGTCTGGGTATCTCGAAAAGCACTGAACTCCGTACGTAAGCGTTGTTACGAGAGTCGG
CCATGGTACAGGAAGTTTACCAGTAGTACAGATGAATTTAAGAGTCAATTTTCCAATGGTGGCGTCACCT
TCTCCTTCGCCTCTCACTGAGAACTTATGTCCGTTGACATCACCATCGAGTTCAACCAAAATTGGCACAA
CACCGGTAAACAG
