>Addgene plasmid #61659 | SNAP-EF(N)-5nmSAH-GFP(1-10) | addgene partial sequence | sequence record 104347 | SNAPtag-F 5'-CGTGAAGGAATGGCTTCTGG-3'
GCTTGGGAGGGAGCTCAGGTCTGGCAGGGGCCTGGCTCAAGGGAGCGGGAGCTACCTCGGGCTCCCCGCC
TGCTGGCCGAAACGTGTACAAGTCCGGAAGCGGTGGATCAGGCGCTAGCATGAAATCCCCGGAAGAACTC
AAAGGAATCTTTGAAAAGTACGCCGCGAAGGAGGGGGACCCCAACCAATTGTCGAAGGAGGAGCTTAAAC
TGTTGCTTCAGACGGAGTTCCCTTCGCTGCTCAAGGGGATGGGTTCGGGGCTCGAGAGGGATCTGGGAAG
CGGAGGAAGCGGAGAGGAGGAGGAGCGCCAGAAGCGCGAGGAGGAGGAGCGCATCAAGCGCCTGGAGGAG
CTGGAGGCGAAGCGCAAGGAGGAGGAGCGCAAGGGAAGCGGAGGAAGCGGAAAGCTTGGATCCGGAATGT
CCAAAGGAGAAGAACTGTTTACCGGTGTTGTGCCAATTTTGGTTGAACTCGATGGTGATGTCAACGGACA
TAAGTTCTCAGTGAGAGGCGAAGGAGAAGGTGACGCCACCATTGGAAAATTGACTCTTAAATTCATCTGT
ACTACTGGTAAACTTCCTGTACCATGGCCGACTCTCGTAACAACGCTTACGTACGGAGTTCAGTGCTTTT
CGAGATACCCAGACCATATGAAAAGACATGACTTTTTTAAGTCGGCTATGCCTGAAGGTTACGTGCAAG
